>Addgene plasmid #184619 | pCIS.MTRIA-SST | addgene full sequence | sequence record 364395 | Addgene NGS Result
CGTTACATAACTTACGGTAAATGGCCCGCCTGGCTGACCGCCCAACGACCCCCGCCCATTGACGTCAATA
ATGACGTATGTTCCCATAGTAACGCCAATAGGGACTTTCCATTGACGTCAATGGGTGGAGTATTTACGGT
AAACTGCCCACTTGGCAGTACATCAAGTGTATCATATGCCAAGTACGCCCCCTATTGACGTCAATGACGG
TAAATGGCCCGCCTGGCATTATGCCCAGTACATGACCTTATGGGACTTTCCTACTTGGCAGTACATCTAC
GTATTAGTCATCGCTATTACCATGGTCGAGGTGAGCCCCACGTTCTGCTTCACTCTCCCCATCTCCCCCC
CCTCCCCACCCCCAATTTTGTATTTATTTATTTTTTAATTATTTTGTGCAGCGATGGGGGCGGGGGGGGG
GGGGGCGCGCGCCAGGCGGGGCGGGGCGGGGCGAGGGGCGGGGCGGGGCGAGGCGGAGAGGTGCGGCGGC
AGCCAATCAGAGCGGCGCGCTCCGAAAGTTTCCTTTTATGGCGAGGCGGCGGCGGCGGCGGCCCTATAAA
AAGCGAAGCGCGCGGCGGGCGGGAGTCGCTGCGCGCTGCCTTCGCCCCGTGCCCCGCTCCGCCGCCGCCT
CGCGCCGCCCGCCCCGGCTCTGACTGACCGCGTTACTCCCACAGGTGAGCGGGCGGGACGGCCCTTCTCC
TCCGGGCTGTAATTAGCGCTTGGTTTAATGACGGCTTGTTTCTTTTCTGTGGCTGCGTGAAAGCCTTGAG
GGGCTCCGGGAGGGCCCTTTGTGCGGGGGGAGCGGCTCGGGGGGTGCGTGCGTGTGTGTGTGCGTGGGGA
GCGCCGCGTGCGGCTCCGCGCTGCCCGGCGGCTGTGAGCGCTGCGGGCGCGGCGCGGGGCTTTGTGCGCT
CCGCAGTGTGCGCGAGGGGAGCGCGGCCGGGGGCGGTGCCCCGCGGTGCGGGGGGGGCTGCGAGGGGAAC
AAAGGCTGCGTGCGGGGTGTGTGCGTGGGGGGGTGAGCAGGGGGTGTGGGCGCGTCGGTCGGGCTGCAAC
CCCCCCTGCACCCCCCTCCCCGAGTTGCTGAGCACGGCCCGGCTTCGGGTGCGGGGCTCCGTACGGGGCG
TGGCGCGGGGCTCGCCGTGCCGGGCGGGGGGTGGCGGCAGGTGGGGGTGCCGGGCGGGGCGGGGCCGCCT
CGGGCCGGGGAGGGCTCGGGGGAGGGGCGCGGCGGCCCCCGGAGCGCCGGCGGCTGTCGAGGCGCGGCGA
GCCGCAGCCATTGCCTTTTATGGTAATCGTGCGAGAGGGCGCAGGGACTTCCTTTGTCCCAAATCTGTGC
GGAGCCGAAATCTGGGAGGCGCCGCCGCACCCCCTCTAGCGGGCGCGGGGCGAAGCGGTGCGGCGCCGGC
AGGAAGGAAATGGGCGGGGAGGGCCTTCGTGCGTCGCCGCGCCGCCGTCCCCTTCTCCCTCTCCAGCCTC
GGGGCTGTCCGCGGGGGGACGGCTGCCTTCGGGGGGGACGGGGCAGGGCGGGGTTCGGCTTCTGGCGTGT
GACCGGCGGCTCTAGAGCCTCTGCTAACCATGTTCATGCCTTCTTCTTTTTCCTACAGCTCCTGGGCAAC
GTGCTGGTTATTGTGCTGTCTCATCATTTTGGCAAAGGATTCCTCGAGGTCGACGGTATCGATAAGCTTG
ATATCGAATTCACCATGGAGTCCTGGGCTTTTCCGTCATGTTCTCCAAACTGCTCAGAGCATGTCATGTA
CGACAGCCTCGTGCAGGGCAACGATTCTTCGCAGAGTCGGAACCACACGGACGACAGCTTCTCCAGAACC
AGCACGGTGGTCATCACCTGCTTGTACTTCCTGGTTTGCGCTGTGGGTCTCTGTGGCAACGCCCTCGTCA
TCTACGTGATCCTGCGCTACGCCAAGATGAAGACGGTCACCAACATCTACATTCTCAATCTGGCAGTGGC
AGATGTGCTCTTCATGCTGGGCTTGCCCTTCATCGCCCTCCAGCTGGCACTGGTCCACTGGCCGTTCGGG
CCCGTTCTCTGCAGGATTGTGATGACTGTTGATTCCCTGAACCAATTTACTTCTATTTTCTGCCTGATGG
TAATGAGTATCGACCGCTACCTAGCTGTGGTGCATCCCATTAGGTCCACAAAGTGGCGGAAGCCTCGTGT
GGCTAAGACTATCAATGTGGCAGTGTGGGGAGTGTCGCTGCTGGTTAATCTGCCAATTGTTATCTACAGT
GGCATAATTATGAAGCACGACAGCTGCTTTTGCACCATTGTGTGGCCTGAGCCTCAAGAGGCTTACTACA
CTGCGTTTATGTTCTACACCTTCATCCTGGGCTTCTTCCTGCCCCTCATGGTCATCTGCCTTTGCTACCT
GTTTATCTGCTACAAAATATGGCGAAATTTCAAAGGGAAATTAAACGTCTATATCAAGGCCGACAAGCAG
AAGAACGGCATCAAGGCGAACTTCCACATCCGCCACAACATCGAGGACGGCGGCGTGCAGCTCGCCTACC
ACTACCAGCAGAACACCCCCATCGGCGACGGCCCCGTGCTGCTGCCCGACAACCACTACCTGAGCGTGCA
GACCAAACTTTCGAAAGACCCCAACGAGAAGCGCGATCACATGGTCCTGCTGGAGTTCGTGACCGCCGCC
GGGATCACTCTCGGCATGGACGAGCTGTACAAGGGCGGTACCGGAGGGATGATGGTGAGAAAGGGCGAGG
AGCTGTTCACCGGGGTGGTGCCCATCCTGGTCGAGCTGGACGGCGACGTAAACGGCCACAAGTTCAGCGT
GTCCGGCGAGGGTGAGGGCGATGCCACCTACGGCAAGCTGACCCTGAAGTTCATCTGCACCACCGGCAAG
CTGCCCGTGCCCTGGCCCACCCTCGTGACCACCCTGACCTACGGCGTGCAGTGCTTCAGCCGCTACCCCG
ACCACATGAAGCAGCACGACTTCTTCAAGTCCGCCATGCCCGAAGGCTACATCCAGGAGCGCACCATCTT
CTTCAAGGACGACGGCCACTACAAGACCCGCGCCGAGGTGAAGTTCGAGGGCGACACCCTGGTGAACCGC
ATCGAGCTGAAGGGCATCGACTTCAAGGAGGACGGCAACATCCTGGGGCACAAGCTGGAGTACAACTCAG
TAATCTCCAAGGCAAAGATACGCACAGTGAAAATGGTGTCCATCGTGGTGGCGGTGTTTGTCTTCTGCTG
GCTGCCGTTCTACGTCTTCAATGTGACCTCGGTGACGGGCACCATCAGCACCACTCCCTTCCTCAGAAGC
ACCTTCGCCTTTGTCGTGGTTCTCGGATACGCCAACAGCTGCGCAAACCCCATCCTTTACGCCTTCCTGT
CGGAGAACTTTAAAAAGAGTTTCCAGAATGTGCTGTGTCTTAAAAAGGTTGGAGGGCTGGACGAGGTGGA
GCGCAGCGACAGCAAGCAGGACAAACCTCGCCTGATGAATGACCCCACAGAGACCCAAAGCACCCTGCTA
AATGGAGACCTGCAGACAAGCATCTAAGGATCCACTAGTTCTAGAGCGGCCGCTTCACTCCTCAGGTGCA
GGCTGCCTATCAGAAGGTGGTGGCTGGTGTGGCCAATGCCCTGGCTCACAAATACCACTGAGATCTTTTT
CCCTCTGCCAAAAATTATGGGGACATCATGAAGCCCCTTGAGCATCTGACTTCTGGCTAATAAAGGAAAT
TTATTTTCATTGCAATAGTGTGTTGGAATTTTTTGTGTCTCTCACTCGGAAGGACATATGGGAGGGCAAA
TCATTTAAAACATCAGAATGAGTATTTGGTTTAGAGTTTGGCAACATATGCCCATATGCTGGCTGCCATG
AACAAAGGTTGGCTATAAAGAGGTCATCAGTATATGAAACAGCCCCCTGCTGTCCATTCCTTATTCCATA
GAAAAGCCTTGACTTGAGGTTAGATTTTTTTTATATTTTGTTTTGTGTTATTTTTTTCTTTAACATCCCT
AAAATTTTCCTTACATGTTTTACTAGCCAGATTTTTCCTCCTCTCCTGACTACTCCCAGTCATAGCTGTC
CCTCTTCTCTTATGAAGATCCCTCGACCTGGAGCTCCAGCTTTTGTTCCCTTTAGTGAGGGTTAATTTCG
AGCTTGGCGTAATCATGGTCATAGCTGTTTCCTGTGTGAAATTGTTATCCGCTCACAATTCCACACAACA
TACGAGCCGGAAGCATAAAGTGTAAAGCCTGGGGTGCCTAATGAGTGAGCTAACTCACATTAATTGCGTT
GCGCTCACTGCCCGCTTTCCAGTCGGGAAACCTGTCGTGCCAGCTGCATTAATGAATCGGCCAACGCGCG
GGGAGAGGCGGTTTGCGTATTGGGCGCTCTTCCGCTTCCTCGCTCACTGACTCGCTGCGCTCGGTCGTTC
GGCTGCGGCGAGCGGTATCAGCTCACTCAAAGGCGGTAATACGGTTATCCACAGAATCAGGGGATAACGC
AGGAAAGAACATGTGAGCAAAAGGCCAGCAAAAGGCCAGGAACCGTAAAAAGGCCGCGTTGCTGGCGTTT
TTCCATAGGCTCCGCCCCCCTGACGAGCATCACAAAAATCGACGCTCAAGTCAGAGGTGGCGAAACCCGA
CAGGACTATAAAGATACCAGGCGTTTCCCCCTGGAAGCTCCCTCGTGCGCTCTCCTGTTCCGACCCTGCC
GCTTACCGGATACCTGTCCGCCTTTCTCCCTTCGGGAAGCGTGGCGCTTTCTCATAGCTCACGCTGTAGG
TATCTCAGTTCGGTGTAGGTCGTTCGCTCCAAGCTGGGCTGTGTGCACGAACCCCCCGTTCAGCCCGACC
GCTGCGCCTTATCCGGTAACTATCGTCTTGAGTCCAACCCGGTAAGACACGACTTATCGCCACTGGCAGC
AGCCACTGGTAACAGGATTAGCAGAGCGAGGTATGTAGGCGGTGCTACAGAGTTCTTGAAGTGGTGGCCT
AACTACGGCTACACTAGAAGAACAGTATTTGGTATCTGCGCTCTGCTGAAGCCAGTTACCTTCGGAAAAA
GAGTTGGTAGCTCTTGATCCGGCAAACAAACCACCGCTGGTAGCGGTGGTTTTTTTGTTTGCAAGCAGCA
GATTACGCGCAGAAAAAAAGGATCTCAAGAAGATCCTTTGATCTTTTCTACGGGGTCTGACGCTCAGTGG
AACGAAAACTCACGTTAAGGGATTTTGGTCATGAGATTATCAAAAAGGATCTTCACCTAGATCCTTTTAA
ATTAAAAATGAAGTTTTAAATCAATCTAAAGTATATATGAGTAAACTTGGTCTGACAGTTACCAATGCTT
AATCAGTGAGGCACCTATCTCAGCGATCTGTCTATTTCGTTCATCCATAGTTGCCTGACTCCCCGTCGTG
TAGATAACTACGATACGGGAGGGCTTACCATCTGGCCCCAGTGCTGCAATGATACCGCGAGACCCACGCT
CACCGGCTCCAGATTTATCAGCAATAAACCAGCCAGCCGGAAGGGCCGAGCGCAGAAGTGGTCCTGCAAC
TTTATCCGCCTCCATCCAGTCTATTAATTGTTGCCGGGAAGCTAGAGTAAGTAGTTCGCCAGTTAATAGT
TTGCGCAACGTTGTTGCCATTGCTACAGGCATCGTGGTGTCACGCTCGTCGTTTGGTATGGCTTCATTCA
GCTCCGGTTCCCAACGATCAAGGCGAGTTACATGATCCCCCATGTTGTGCAAAAAAGCGGTTAGCTCCTT
CGGTCCTCCGATCGTTGTCAGAAGTAAGTTGGCCGCAGTGTTATCACTCATGGTTATGGCAGCACTGCAT
AATTCTCTTACTGTCATGCCATCCGTAAGATGCTTTTCTGTGACTGGTGAGTACTCAACCAAGTCATTCT
GAGAATAGTGTATGCGGCGACCGAGTTGCTCTTGCCCGGCGTCAATACGGGATAATACCGCGCCACATAG
CAGAACTTTAAAAGTGCTCATCATTGGAAAACGTTCTTCGGGGCGAAAACTCTCAAGGATCTTACCGCTG
TTGAGATCCAGTTCGATGTAACCCACTCGTGCACCCAACTGATCTTCAGCATCTTTTACTTTCACCAGCG
TTTCTGGGTGAGCAAAAACAGGAAGGCAAAATGCCGCAAAAAAGGGAATAAGGGCGACACGGAAATGTTG
AATACTCATACTCTTCCTTTTTCAATATTATTGAAGCATTTATCAGGGTTATTGTCTCATGAGCGGATAC
ATATTTGAATGTATTTAGAAAAATAAACAAATAGGGGTTCCGCGCACATTTCCCCGAAAAGTGCCACCTG
[124 nt withheld, positions 6301-6424]
C
[91 nt withheld, positions 6426-6516]
A
[49 nt withheld, positions 6518-6566]
CCTTTGACGTTGGAGTCCACGTTCTTT
[37 nt withheld, positions 6594-6630]
ACCCTATCTCGGTCTATTCTTTTGATTTATAAGGGATTTTGCCGATTTCGGCCTATTGGTTAAAAAATGA
GCTGATTTAACAAAAATTTAACGCGAATTTTAACAAAATATTAACGCTTACAATTTCCATTCGCCATTCA
GGCTGCGCAACTGTTGGGAAGGGCGATCGGTGCGGGCCTCTTCGCTATTACGCCAGCTGGCGAAAGGGGG
ATGTGCTGCAAGGCGATTAAGTTGGGTAACGCCAGGGTTTTCCCAGTCACGACGTTGTAAAACGACGGCC
AGTGAATTGTAATACGACTCACTATAGGGCGAATTGGGTACCTAGTAATCAATTACGGGGTCATTAGTTC
ATAGCCCATATATGGAGTTCCG
Features (pLannotate 1.2.2; 21 found; start..end, strand, type, name):
      1..304     +  enhancer       CMV enhancer: human cytomegalovirus immediate early enhancer
    306..581     +  promoter       chicken β-actin promoter: No description available
    582..1598    +  intron         chimeric intron: chimera between introns from chicken β-actin and rabbit β-globin
   1652..1691    -  misc_feature   MCS (fragment): pBluescript multiple cloning site
   1779..2399    +  CDS            Sstr2 (fragment): SSR2_RAT - Experimental evidence at protein level: Swiss-Prot protein existence level 1. Receptor for somatostatin-14 and -28. This receptor is coupled via pertussis toxin sensitive G proteins to inhibition of adenylyl cyclase. In addition it stimulates phosphotyrosine phosphatase and PLC via pertussis toxin insensitive as well as sensitive G proteins. Inhibits calcium entry by suppressing voltage-dependent calcium channels. Acts as the functionally dominant somatostatin receptor in pancreatic alpha- and beta-cells where it mediates the inhibitory effect of somatostatin-14 on hormone secretion
   2424..3146    +  CDS            cEGFP: cEGFP is a basic (constitutively fluorescent) green fluorescent protein published in 2008, derived from Aequorea victoria.
   3528..3553    -  misc_feature   MCS (fragment): pBluescript multiple cloning site
   3554..3628    +  CDS            HBB (fragment): HBB_PONPY - Experimental evidence at transcript level: Swiss-Prot protein existence level 2. Involved in oxygen transport from the lung to the various peripheral tissues. From Pongo pygmaeus (Bornean orangutan).
   3699..3754    +  polyA_signal   β-globin poly(A) signal: rabbit β-globin polyadenylation signal (Gil and Proudfoot, 1987)
   4109..4127    -  promoter       T3 promoter: promoter for bacteriophage T3 RNA polymerase
   4172..4188    -  protein_bind   lac operator: The lac repressor binds to the lac operator to inhibit transcription in E. coli. This inhibition can be relieved by adding lactose or isopropyl-β-D-thiogalactopyranoside (IPTG). lac repressor encoded by lacI
   4196..4226    -  promoter       lac promoter: promoter for the E. coli lac operon
   4241..4262    -  protein_bind   CAP binding site: CAP binding activates transcription in the presence of cAMP. E. coli catabolite activator protein
   4275..4367    -  CDS            lacI (fragment): lac repressor; lacI; The lac repressor binds to the lac operator to inhibit transcription in E. coli. This inhibition can be relieved by adding lactose or isopropyl-β-D-thiogalactopyranoside (IPTG).
   4550..5138    -  rep_origin     ori: high-copy-number ColE1/pMB1/pBR322/pUC origin of replication
   5309..6169    -  CDS            AmpR: β-lactamase; bla; confers resistance to ampicillin, carbenicillin, and related antibiotics
   6170..6274    -  promoter       AmpR promoter: bla
   6301..6729    +  rep_origin     f1 ori (sequence partly withheld): f1 bacteriophage origin of replication; arrow indicates direction of (+) strand synthesis
   6760..6917    -  CDS            lacZα (fragment): LacZα fragment of β-galactosidase; lacZ fragment
   6920..6938    +  promoter       T7 promoter: promoter for bacteriophage T7 RNA polymerase
   6953..7002    +  enhancer       CMV enhancer (fragment): human cytomegalovirus immediate early enhancer
