[The description below was written by a language model from this plasmid's Addgene catalogue record and pLannotate feature annotations shown in this document.]
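Description:
pCIS.MTRIA-SST is a mammalian expression plasmid built on the pCIS backbone that encodes MTRIA-SST, a synthetic, genetically encoded fluorescent sensor for the neuropeptide somatostatin. The sequenced plasmid is about 7 kb. It is maintained in E. coli through a high-copy ColE1/pUC-type origin and selected with ampicillin via the β-lactamase gene. An f1 origin, T7 and T3 promoters, and lac/lacZα remnants reflect a pBluescript-derived cloning backbone and play no evident role in sensor expression.

The 1,833 bp insert was cloned between EcoRI and BamHI sites downstream of the CAG promoter. The feature table resolves this promoter into the CMV immediate-early enhancer, the chicken β-actin promoter and a chimeric β-actin/β-globin intron, a combination that gives strong, constitutive expression in many mammalian cell types. Within the insert, annotation detects a fragment matching somatostatin receptor type 2 (best hit to the rat protein), followed directly by a GFP-derived coding segment annotated as cEGFP. The annotated pieces do not cover the remaining 3′ part of the open reading frame. This layout is consistent with a GPCR-based sensor in which a fluorescent protein module is inserted into the receptor, so that ligand binding changes fluorescence, although the record does not spell out the exact design. A rabbit β-globin segment and polyadenylation signal terminate the transcript.

The plasmid is intended for transfection into mammalian cells to display the sensor and optically report extracellular somatostatin. It comes from work that developed a related sensor for real-time measurement of oxytocin dynamics in the brain.
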