Addgene plasmid #184619: pCIS.MTRIA-SST
Purpose: For expression of a fluorescent sensor for somatostatin in mammalian cells
Depositing lab: Hiroshi Hibino & Daisuke Ino. Publication: A fluorescent sensor for real-time measurement of extracellular oxytocin dynamics in the brain. Ino D, Tanaka Y, Hibino H, Nishiyama M. Nat Methods. 2022 Sep 22. pii: 10.1038/s41592-022-01597-x. doi: 10.1038/s41592-022-01597-x. PubMed 36138174.
Backbone
  Vector backbone: pCIS
  Vector type: Mammalian Expression
Growth in bacteria
  Bacterial resistance: Ampicillin, 100 μg/mL
  Growth temperature: 37°C
  Growth strain: DH5alpha
  Copy number: High Copy
Gene/Insert
  Gene/Insert name: MTRIA-SST (alt name: SST biosensor)
  Species: Synthetic
  Insert size (bp): 1833
  Promoter: CAG promoter
  Cloning method: Restriction Enzyme; 5′ cloning site EcoRI (unknown if destroyed); 3′ cloning site BamHI (unknown if destroyed)
Terms and licenses: Academic/Nonprofit Terms; Industry Terms: Not Available to Industry
Depositor comments: Please visit https://doi.org/10.1101/2021.07.30.454450 for bioRxiv preprint.
How to cite: pCIS.MTRIA-SST was a gift from Hiroshi Hibino & Daisuke Ino (Addgene plasmid # 184619 ; http://n2t.net/addgene:184619 ; RRID:Addgene_184619)
